>Addgene plasmid #136686 | BPV00605 pET21GG2-His(6)-BECN(1-265) | addgene full sequence | sequence record 272122 | Addgene NGS Result
TAATACGACTCACTATAGGGGAATTGTGAGCGGATAACAATTCCCCTCTAGAAATAATTTTGTTTAACTT
TAAGAAGGAGATATACATATGAGCCATCATCATCACCATCATGGATCCCTGGTTCCGCGTGGTAGCGCTA
GCGAAAATCTGTATTTTCAGGGAATGGAAGGTAGCAAAACCAGCAATAATAGCACCATGCAGGTTAGCTT
TGTTTGTCAGCGTTGTAGCCAGCCGCTGAAACTGGATACCAGCTTTAAAATCCTGGATCGTGTTACCATT
CAAGAACTGACCGCACCGCTGCTGACCACCGCACAGGCAAAACCGGGTGAAACCCAAGAAGAAGAAACCA
ATTCAGGCGAAGAACCGTTTATTGAAACACCGCGTCAGGATGGTGTTAGCCGTCGTTTTATTCCGCCTGC
ACGTATGATGAGCACCGAAAGCGCAAATAGCTTTACCCTGATTGGTGAAGCAAGTGATGGTGGCACCATG
GAAAATCTGAGCCGTCGTCTGAAAGTTACCGGTGACCTGTTTGATATCATGAGCGGTCAGACCGATGTTG
ATCATCCGCTGTGTGAAGAATGTACCGATACCCTGCTGGATCAGCTGGATACCCAACTGAATGTTACCGA
AAATGAATGCCAGAACTATAAACGCTGTCTGGAAATTCTGGAACAAATGAACGAAGATGATAGCGAACAG
CTGCAGATGGAACTGAAAGAACTGGCACTGGAAGAAGAACGTCTGATCCAAGAACTGGAAGATGTGGAAA
AAAACCGTAAAATTGTGGCCGAGAATCTGGAAAAAGTTCAGGCAGAAGCCGAACGCCTGGATCAAGAAGA
GGCACAGTATCAGCGTGAATATAGCGAATTTAAACGTCAGCAGCTGGAACTGGACGATGAACTGAAAAGC
GTTGAAAATCAGATGCGTTATGCACAGACCCAGCTGGACAAACTGAAATAAAGCCTCGAGGGTGGTGGTA
GCGATTATAAAGATGATGATGATAAAGGCCTGAACGATATCTTTGAAGCCCAGAAAATTGAATGGCACGA
GTAAAAGCTTGTCGAGCACCACCACCACCACCACTGAGATCCGGCTGCTAACAAAGCCCGAAAGGAAGCT
GAGTTGGCTGCTGCCACCGCTGAGCAATAACTAGCATAACCCCTTGGGGCCTCTAAACGGGTCTTGAGGG
GTTTTTTGCTGAAAGGAGGAACTATATCCGGATTGGCGAATGGG
[124 nt withheld, positions 1235-1358]
C
[91 nt withheld, positions 1360-1450]
A
[49 nt withheld, positions 1452-1500]
CCTTTGACGTTGGAGTCCACGTTCTTT
[37 nt withheld, positions 1528-1564]
ACCCTATCTCGGTCTATTCTTTTGATTTATAAGGGATTTTGCCGATTTCGGCCTATTGGTTAAAAAATGA
GCTGATTTAACAAAAATTTAACGCGAATTTTAACAAAATATTAACGCTTACAATTTAGGTGGCACTTTTC
GGGGAAATGTGCGCGGAACCCCTATTTGTTTATTTTTCTAAATACATTCAAATATGTATCCGCTCATGAG
ACAATAACCCTGATAAATGCTTCAATAATATTGAAAAAGGAAGAGTATGAGTATTCAACATTTCCGTGTC
GCCCTTATTCCCTTTTTTGCGGCATTTTGCCTTCCTGTTTTTGCTCACCCAGAAACGCTGGTGAAAGTAA
AAGATGCTGAAGATCAGTTGGGTGCACGAGTGGGTTACATCGAACTGGATCTCAACAGCGGTAAGATCCT
TGAGAGTTTTCGCCCCGAAGAACGTTTTCCAATGATGAGCACTTTTAAAGTTCTGCTATGTGGCGCGGTA
TTATCCCGTATTGACGCCGGGCAAGAGCAACTCGGTCGCCGCATACACTATTCTCAGAATGACTTGGTTG
AGTACTCACCAGTCACAGAAAAGCATCTTACGGATGGCATGACAGTAAGAGAATTATGCAGTGCTGCCAT
AACCATGAGTGATAACACTGCGGCCAACTTACTTCTGACAACGATCGGAGGACCGAAGGAGCTAACCGCT
TTTTTGCACAACATGGGGGATCATGTAACTCGCCTTGATCGTTGGGAACCGGAGCTGAATGAAGCCATAC
CAAACGACGAGCGTGACACCACGATGCCTGCAGCAATGGCAACAACGTTGCGCAAACTATTAACTGGCGA
ACTACTTACTCTAGCTTCCCGGCAACAATTAATAGACTGGATGGAGGCGGATAAAGTTGCAGGACCACTT
CTGCGCTCGGCCCTTCCGGCTGGCTGGTTTATTGCTGATAAATCTGGAGCCGGTGAGCGTGGTAGTCGCG
GTATCATTGCAGCACTGGGGCCAGATGGTAAGCCCTCCCGTATCGTAGTTATCTACACGACGGGGAGTCA
GGCAACTATGGATGAACGAAATAGACAGATCGCTGAGATAGGTGCCTCACTGATTAAGCATTGGTAACTG
TCAGACCAAGTTTACTCATATATACTTTAGATTGATTTAAAACTTCATTTTTAATTTAAAAGGATCTAGG
TGAAGATCCTTTTTGATAATCTCATGACCAAAATCCCTTAACGTGAGTTTTCGTTCCACTGAGCGTCAGA
CCCCGTAGAAAAGATCAAAGGATCTTCTTGAGATCCTTTTTTTCTGCGCGTAATCTGCTGCTTGCAAACA
AAAAAACCACCGCTACCAGCGGTGGTTTGTTTGCCGGATCAAGAGCTACCAACTCTTTTTCCGAAGGTAA
CTGGCTTCAGCAGAGCGCAGATACCAAATACTGTCCTTCTAGTGTAGCCGTAGTTAGGCCACCACTTCAA
GAACTCTGTAGCACCGCCTACATACCTCGCTCTGCTAATCCTGTTACCAGTGGCTGCTGCCAGTGGCGAT
AAGTCGTGTCTTACCGGGTTGGACTCAAGACGATAGTTACCGGATAAGGCGCAGCGGTCGGGCTGAACGG
GGGGTTCGTGCACACAGCCCAGCTTGGAGCGAACGACCTACACCGAACTGAGATACCTACAGCGTGAGCT
ATGAGAAAGCGCCACGCTTCCCGAAGGGAGAAAGGCGGACAGGTATCCGGTAAGCGGCAGGGTCGGAACA
GGAGAGCGCACGAGGGAGCTTCCAGGGGGAAACGCCTGGTATCTTTATAGTCCTGTCGGGTTTCGCCACC
TCTGACTTGAGCGTCGATTTTTGTGATGCTCGTCAGGGGGGCGGAGCCTATGGAAAAACGCCAGCAACGC
GGCCTTTTTACGGTTCCTGGCCTTTTGCTGGCCTTTTGCTCACATGTTCTTTCCTGCGTTATCCCCTGAT
TCTGTGGATAACCGTATTACCGCCTTTGAGTGAGCTGATACCGCTCGCCGCAGCCGAACGACCGAGCGCA
GCGAGTCAGTGAGCGAGGAAGCGGAAGAGCGCCTGATGCGGTATTTTCTCCTTACGCATCTGTGCGGTAT
TTCACACCGCAATGGTGCACTCTCAGTACAATCTGCTCTGATGCCGCATAGTTAAGCCAGTATACACTCC
GCTATCGCTACGTGACTGGGTCATGGCTGCGCCCCGACACCCGCCAACACCCGCTGACGCGCCCTGACGG
GCTTGTCTGCTCCCGGCATCCGCTTACAGACAAGCTGTGACCGTCTCCGGGAGCTGCATGTGTCAGAGGT
TTTCACCGTCATCACCGAAACGCGCGAGGCAGCTGCGGTAAAGCTCATCAGCGTGGTCGTGAAGCGATTC
ACAGATGTCTGCCTGTTCATCCGCGTCCAGCTCGTTGAGTTTCTCCAGAAGCGTTAATGTCTGGCTTCTG
ATAAAGCGGGCCATGTTAAGGGCGGTTTTTTCCTGTTTGGTCACTGATGCCTCCGTGTAAGGGGGATTTC
TGTTCATGGGGGTAATGATACCGATGAAACGAGAGAGGATGCTCACGATACGGGTTACTGATGATGAACA
TGCCCGGTTACTGGAACGTTGTGAGGGTAAACAACTGGCGGTATGGATGCGGCGGGACCAGAGAAAAATC
ACTCAGGGTCAATGCCAGCGCTTCGTTAATACAGATGTAGGTGTTCCACAGGGTAGCCAGCAGCATCCTG
CGATGCAGATCCGGAACATAATGGTGCAGGGCGCTGACTTCCGCGTTTCCAGACTTTACGAAACACGGAA
ACCGAAGACCATTCATGTTGTTGCTCAGGTCGCAGACGTTTTGCAGCAGCAGTCGCTTCACGTTCGCTCG
CGTATCGGTGATTCATTCTGCTAACCAGTAAGGCAACCCCGCCAGCCTAGCCGGGTCCTCAACGACAGGA
GCACGATCATGCGCACCCGTGGGGCCGCCATGCCGGCGATAATGGCCTGCTTCTCGCCGAAACGTTTGGT
GGCGGGACCAGTGACGAAGGCTTGAGCGAGGGCGTGCAAGATTCCGAATACCGCAAGCGACAGGCCGATC
ATCGTCGCGCTCCAGCGAAAGCGGTCCTCGCCGAAAATGACCCAGAGCGCTGCCGGCACCTGTCCTACGA
GTTGCATGATAAAGAAGACAGTCATAAGTGCGGCGACGATAGTCATGCCCCGCGCCCACCGGAAGGAGCT
GACTGGGTTGAAGGCTCTCAAGGGCATCGGTCGAGATCCCGGTGCCTAATGAGTGAGCTAACTTACATTA
ATTGCGTTGCGCTCACTGCCCGCTTTCCAGTCGGGAAACCTGTCGTGCCAGCTGCATTAATGAATCGGCC
AACGCGCGGGGAGAGGCGGTTTGCGTATTGGGCGCCAGGGTGGTTTTTCTTTTCACCAGTGAGACGGGCA
ACAGCTGATTGCCCTTCACCGCCTGGCCCTGAGAGAGTTGCAGCAAGCGGTCCACGCTGGTTTGCCCCAG
CAGGCGAAAATCCTGTTTGATGGTGGTTAACGGCGGGATATAACATGAGCTGTCTTCGGTATCGTCGTAT
CCCACTACCGAGATATCCGCACCAACGCGCAGCCCGGACTCGGTAATGGCGCGCATTGCGCCCAGCGCCA
TCTGATCGTTGGCAACCAGCATCGCAGTGGGAACGATGCCCTCATTCAGCATTTGCATGGTTTGTTGAAA
ACCGGACATGGCACTCCAGTCGCCTTCCCGTTCCGCTATCGGCTGAATTTGATTGCGAGTGAGATATTTA
TGCCAGCCAGCCAGACGCAGACGCGCCGAGACAGAACTTAATGGGCCCGCTAACAGCGCGATTTGCTGGT
GACCCAATGCGACCAGATGCTCCACGCCCAGTCGCGTACCGTCTTCATGGGAGAAAATAATACTGTTGAT
GGGTGTCTGGTCAGAGACATCAAGAAATAACGCCGGAACATTAGTGCAGGCAGCTTCCACAGCAATGGCA
TCCTGGTCATCCAGCGGATAGTTAATGATCAGCCCACTGACGCGTTGCGCGAGAAGATTGTGCACCGCCG
CTTTACAGGCTTCGACGCCGCTTCGTTCTACCATCGACACCACCACGCTGGCACCCAGTTGATCGGCGCG
AGATTTAATCGCCGCGACAATTTGCGACGGCGCGTGCAGGGCCAGACTGGAGGTGGCAACGCCAATCAGC
AACGACTGTTTGCCCGCCAGTTGTTGTGCCACGCGGTTGGGAATGTAATTCAGCTCCGCCATCGCCGCTT
CCACTTTTTCCCGCGTTTTCGCAGAAACGTGGCTGGCCTGGTTCACCACGCGGGAAACGGTCTGATAAGA
GACACCGGCATACTCTGCGACATCGTATAACGTTACTGGTTTCACATTCACCACCCTGAATTGACTCTCT
TCCGGGCGCTATCATGCCATACCGCGAAAGGTTTTGCGCCATTCGATGGTGTCCGGGATCTCGACGCTCT
CCCTTATGCGACTCCTGCATTAGGAAGCAGCCCAGTAGTAGGTTGAGGCCGTTGAGCACCGCCGCCGCAA
GGAATGGTGCATGCAAGGAGATGGCGCCCAACAGTCCCCCGGCCACGGGGCCTGCCACCATACCCACGCC
GAAACAAGCGCTCATGAGCCCGAAGTGGCGAGCCCGATCTTCCCCATCGGTGATGTCGGCGATATAGGCG
CCAGCAACCGCACCTGTGGCGCCGGTGATGCCGGCCACGATGCGTCCGGCGTAGAGGATCGAGATCTCGA
TCCCGCGAAAT
Features (pLannotate 1.2.2; 19 found; start..end, strand, type, name):
      1..19      +  promoter       T7 promoter: promoter for bacteriophage T7 RNA polymerase
     20..44      +  protein_bind   lac operator: The lac repressor binds to the lac operator to inhibit transcription in E. coli. This inhibition can be relieved by adding lactose or isopropyl-β-D-thiogalactopyranoside (IPTG). lac repressor encoded by lacI
     59..81      +  RBS            RBS: efficient ribosome binding site from bacteriophage T7 gene 10 (Olins and Rangwala, 1989)
    164..958     +  CDS            BECN1 (fragment): BECN1_HUMAN - Also known as GT197. Experimental evidence at protein level: Swiss-Prot protein existence level 1. Beclin-1-C 35 kDa localized to mitochondria can promote apoptosis; it induces the mitochondrial translocation of BAX and the release of proapoptotic factors. From Homo sapiens (Human).
   1067..1084    +  CDS            9xHis (fragment): 9xHis affinity tag
   1094..1143    +  CDS            SET1 (fragment): solubility-enhancement tag derived from T7 phage gene 10B
   1151..1198    +  terminator     T7 terminator: transcription terminator for bacteriophage T7 RNA polymerase
   1235..1663    +  rep_origin     f1 ori (sequence partly withheld): f1 bacteriophage origin of replication; arrow indicates direction of (+) strand synthesis
   1716..1820    +  promoter       AmpR promoter: bla
   1821..2681    +  CDS            AmpR: β-lactamase; bla; confers resistance to ampicillin, carbenicillin, and related antibiotics
   2852..3440    +  rep_origin     ori: high-copy-number ColE1/pMB1/pBR322/pUC origin of replication
   3626..3765    -  misc_feature   bom: basis of mobility region from pBR322
   3867..4058    -  CDS            rop: Rop protein, which maintains plasmids at low copy number; rop
   4075..4455    +  CDS            YPB1_ECOLX: Protein predicted: Swiss-Prot protein existence level 4. From Escherichia coli.
   4527..4818    -  CDS            TcR (fragment): tetracycline efflux protein; tet; confers resistance to tetracycline
   4833..4854    -  protein_bind   CAP binding site: CAP binding activates transcription in the presence of cAMP. E. coli catabolite activator protein
   4867..5949    -  CDS            lacI: lac repressor; lacI; The lac repressor binds to the lac operator to inhibit transcription in E. coli. This inhibition can be relieved by adding lactose or isopropyl-β-D-thiogalactopyranoside (IPTG).
   5950..6027    -  promoter       lacI promoter: lacI
   6035..6314    -  CDS            TcR (fragment): tetracycline efflux protein; tet; confers resistance to tetracycline
