[The description below was written by a language model from this plasmid's Addgene catalogue record and pLannotate feature annotations shown in this document.]
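Description:
BPV00605 pET21GG2-His(6)-BECN(1-265) is a bacterial expression plasmid of about 6.3 kb built on a pET21b backbone. The "GG2" in the name and the BsaI sites destroyed during cloning suggest a Golden Gate-adapted version of the vector. It is maintained in E. coli through a ColE1/pMB1-type origin accompanied by the pBR322 bom region and the rop gene, which moderates copy number, and it is selected with ampicillin via the β-lactamase gene and its own promoter. An f1 phage origin is also present, along with short non-functional remnants of the tetracycline resistance gene inherited from the pBR322 lineage.

The payload is an 867 bp, E. coli codon-optimized open reading frame encoding residues 1–265 of human Beclin-1 (BECN1). This region covers the intrinsically disordered region, the BH3 motif and the coiled-coil domain, and it carries an N-terminal hexahistidine tag for metal-affinity purification. Transcription is driven by a T7 promoter with an adjacent lac operator, followed by the T7 gene 10 ribosome binding site, and ends at the T7 terminator. The plasmid-borne lacI gene supplies repressor, so expression stays low until induction with IPTG in a host that provides T7 RNA polymerase.

The feature table annotates the Beclin-1 fragment starting some distance downstream of the RBS, consistent with N-terminal tag and linker sequence preceding it. It also shows a vector-derived His-tag sequence downstream of the insert, typical of pET21b. The record does not state whether that sequence is translated, and the catalogue lists only the N-terminal tag. The construct was made to produce recombinant Beclin-1 fragments for biochemical study of domain contributions to homodimerization.
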