Addgene plasmid #136686: BPV00605 pET21GG2-His(6)-BECN(1-265)
Purpose: Expresses the Beclin-1 IDR+CC domains (a.a. 1-265) with a N-terminal hexa-Histidine tag
Depositing lab: Colin Garvie. Depositing organization: Broad Institute. Publication: The Autophagy-Related Beclin-1 Protein Requires the Coiled-Coil and BARA Domains To Form a Homodimer with Submicromolar Affinity. Ranaghan MJ, Durney MA, Mesleh MF, McCarren PR, Garvie CW, Daniels DS, Carey KL, Skepner AP, Levine B, Perez JR. Biochemistry. 2017 Dec 26;56(51):6639-6651. doi: 10.1021/acs.biochem.7b00936. Epub 2017 Dec 14. PubMed 29185708.
Backbone
  Vector backbone: pET21b
  Total vector size (bp): 6339
  Vector type: Bacterial Expression
Growth in bacteria
  Bacterial resistance: Ampicillin, 100 μg/mL
  Growth temperature: 37°C
  Growth strain: DH5alpha
  Copy number: Unknown
Gene/Insert
  Gene/Insert name: Beclin-1 IDR + CC (alt name: Intrinsically disordered region, BH3 motif, and Coiled-coil domain)
  Species: H. sapiens (human)
  Insert size (bp): 867
  Mutation: DNA optimized for E. coli expression
  Entrez Gene: BECN1 (a.k.a. ATG6, VPS30, beclin1)
  Promoter: T7
  Tag / fusion protein: Hexa-Histadine (N terminal on insert)
  Cloning method: Restriction Enzyme; 5′ cloning site BsaI (destroyed during cloning); 3′ cloning site BsaI (destroyed during cloning)
  Sequencing primers: 5′ T7 promoter; 3′ T7 terminator
Terms and licenses: Academic/Nonprofit Terms; Industry Terms: Not Available to Industry
How to cite: BPV00605 pET21GG2-His(6)-BECN(1-265) was a gift from Colin Garvie (Addgene plasmid # 136686 ; http://n2t.net/addgene:136686 ; RRID:Addgene_136686)
