>Addgene plasmid #136686 | BPV00605 pET21GG2-His(6)-BECN(1-265) | depositor partial sequence | sequence record 263852 | T7 promoter + RBS + H6-tag +  Beclin-1 IDR+CC (a.a. 1-265)
TAATACGACTCACTATAGGGGAATTGTGAGCGGATAACAATTCCCCTCTAGAAATAATTTTGTTTAACTT
TAAGAAGGAGATATACATATGAGCCATCATCATCACCATCATGGATCCCTGGTTCCGCGTGGTAGCGCTA
GCGAAAATCTGTATTTTCAGGGAATGGAAGGTAGCAAAACCAGCAATAATAGCACCATGCAGGTTAGCTT
TGTTTGTCAGCGTTGTAGCCAGCCGCTGAAACTGGATACCAGCTTTAAAATCCTGGATCGTGTTACCATT
CAAGAACTGACCGCACCGCTGCTGACCACCGCACAGGCAAAACCGGGTGAAACCCAAGAAGAAGAAACCA
ATTCAGGCGAAGAACCGTTTATTGAAACACCGCGTCAGGATGGTGTTAGCCGTCGTTTTATTCCGCCTGC
ACGTATGATGAGCACCGAAAGCGCAAATAGCTTTACCCTGATTGGTGAAGCAAGTGATGGTGGCACCATG
GAAAATCTGAGCCGTCGTCTGAAAGTTACCGGTGACCTGTTTGATATCATGAGCGGTCAGACCGATGTTG
ATCATCCGCTGTGTGAAGAATGTACCGATACCCTGCTGGATCAGCTGGATACCCAACTGAATGTTACCGA
AAATGAATGCCAGAACTATAAACGCTGTCTGGAAATTCTGGAACAAATGAACGAAGATGATAGCGAACAG
CTGCAGATGGAACTGAAAGAACTGGCACTGGAAGAAGAACGTCTGATCCAAGAACTGGAAGATGTGGAAA
AAAACCGTAAAATTGTGGCCGAGAATCTGGAAAAAGTTCAGGCAGAAGCCGAACGCCTGGATCAAGAAGA
GGCACAGTATCAGCGTGAATATAGCGAATTTAAACGTCAGCAGCTGGAACTGGACGATGAACTGAAAAGC
GTTGAAAATCAGATGCGTTATGCACAGACCCAGCTGGACAAACTGAAATAA
